Addgene plasmid #66818: pCCL-PGK-SPdCas9-BFP-DNMT1
Purpose: dCas9 fused to BFP and the human DNMT1 catalytic domain
Depositing lab: Yonglun Luo. Depositing organization: Aarhus University. Publication: Genome-wide determination of on-target and off-target characteristics for RNA-guided DNA methylation by dCas9 methyltransferases. Lin L, Liu Y, Xu F, Huang J, Daugaard TF, Petersen TS, Hansen B, Ye L, Zhou Q, Fang F, Yang L, Li S, Floe L, Jensen KT, Shrock E, Chen F, Yang H, Wang J, Liu X, Xu X, Bolund L, Nielsen AL, Luo Y. Gigascience. 2018 Mar 1;7(3):1-19. doi: 10.1093/gigascience/giy011. PubMed 29635374.
Backbone
  Vector backbone: 3rd Generation lentiviral vector
  Total vector size (bp): 13514
  Modifications to backbone: no
  Vector type: Mammalian Expression
Growth in bacteria
  Bacterial resistance: Ampicillin, 100 μg/mL
  Growth temperature: 37°C
  Growth strain: NEB Stable
  Copy number: High Copy
Gene/Insert
  Gene/Insert name: dCas9-BFP-DNMT1, catalytic domain (alt name: dCas9-DNMT1)
  Entrez Gene: DNMT1 (a.k.a. ADCADN, AIM, CXXC9, DNMT, HSN1E, MCMT, m.HsaI)
Terms and licenses: Academic/Nonprofit Terms; Industry Terms: Not Available to Industry
How to cite: pCCL-PGK-SPdCas9-BFP-DNMT1 was a gift from Yonglun Luo (Addgene plasmid # 66818 ; http://n2t.net/addgene:66818 ; RRID:Addgene_66818)
