[The description below was written by a language model from this plasmid's Addgene catalogue record, the feature table of its GenBank file and pLannotate feature annotations shown in this document.]
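Description:
pCCL-PGK-SPdCas9-BFP-DNMT1 is a third-generation, self-inactivating HIV-1 lentiviral transfer plasmid of about 13.5 kb for mammalian expression of an RNA-guided DNA methyltransferase. It is maintained in E. coli through a high-copy ColE1/pUC-type origin with ampicillin selection (bla), and also carries an f1 origin plus residual cloning-vector elements (lac promoter/operator, T3, T7 and SP6 promoters). No mammalian drug-selection marker is annotated. The viral genome is transcribed in packaging cells from a CMV enhancer/promoter fused to a truncated 5' LTR, which makes production Tat-independent. It contains the Psi packaging signal, the RRE for Rev-dependent export, the cPPT/CTS and a ΔU3 3' LTR that inactivates LTR promoter activity after integration.

The internal cassette uses the mouse PGK promoter and a Kozak sequence to drive a single fusion protein. This comprises Streptococcus pyogenes dCas9 (D10A/H840A, nuclease-dead), an HA epitope tag, two SV40 nuclear localization signals, TagBFP and a fragment of human DNMT1 described as the catalytic domain. A WPRE follows the fusion to boost transcript expression. The DNMT1 segment is annotated only in the sequence-derived feature table, not in the GenBank record; the two tables otherwise agree, differing by a few bases in coordinates and by 14 nt in total length. One table labels the nuclease simply as Cas9, but the catalogue entry and GenBank annotation identify it as the dead mutant.

No guide RNA cassette is present, so a guide must be supplied separately to direct the fusion to a chosen locus. The blue fluorescence allows expressing cells to be tracked or sorted. The associated work used such dCas9 methyltransferases to assess on-target and off-target methylation genome-wide.
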