LOCUS       Exported 13514 bp ds-DNA circular SYN 12-MAY-2021
DEFINITION  dCas9 fused to BFP and the human DNMT1 catalytic domain.
ACCESSION   .
VERSION     .
KEYWORDS    pCCL-PGK-SPdCas9-BFP-DNMT1
SOURCE      synthetic DNA construct
  ORGANISM  synthetic DNA construct
REFERENCE   1 (bases 1 to 13514)
  AUTHORS   Lin L, Liu Y, Xu F, Huang J, Daugaard TF, Petersen TS, Hansen B, Ye
            L, Zhou Q, Fang F, Yang L, Li S, Floe L, Jensen KT, Shrock E, Chen
            F, Yang H, Wang J, Liu X, Xu X, Bolund L, Nielsen AL, Luo Y
  TITLE     Genome-wide determination of on-target and off-target
            characteristics for RNA-guided DNA methylation by dCas9
            methyltransferases.
  JOURNAL   Gigascience. 2018 Mar 1;7(3):1-19. doi: 10.1093/gigascience/giy011.
  PUBMED    29635374
REFERENCE   2 (bases 1 to 13514)
  AUTHORS   .
  TITLE     Direct Submission
  JOURNAL   Exported May 12, 2021 from SnapGene Server 1.1.58
            http://www.snapgene.com
FEATURES             Location/Qualifiers
     source          1..13514
                     /organism="synthetic DNA construct"
                     /mol_type="other DNA"
     enhancer        82..461
                     /label=CMV enhancer
                     /note="human cytomegalovirus immediate early enhancer"
     promoter        462..665
                     /label=CMV promoter
                     /note="human cytomegalovirus (CMV) immediate early
                     promoter"
     primer_bind     616..636
                     /label=CMV-F
                     /note="Human CMV immediate early promoter, forward primer"
     LTR             680..860
                     /label=5' LTR (truncated)
                     /note="truncated 5' long terminal repeat (LTR) from HIV-1"
     misc_feature    904..1029
                     /label=HIV-1 Psi
                     /note="packaging signal of human immunodeficiency virus
                     type 1"
     misc_feature    1522..1755
                     /label=RRE
                     /note="The Rev response element (RRE) of HIV-1 allows for
                     Rev-dependent mRNA export from the nucleus to the
                     cytoplasm."
     CDS             1939..1983
                     /codon_start=1
                     /product="antigenic peptide corresponding to amino acids
                     655 to 669 of the HIV envelope protein gp41 (Lutje Hulsik
                     et al., 2013)"
                     /label=gp41 peptide
                     /note="recognized by the 2H10 single-chain llama nanobody"
                     /translation="KNEQELLELDKWASL"
     misc_feature    2250..2367
                     /label=cPPT/CTS
                     /note="central polypurine tract and central termination
                     sequence of HIV-1"
     promoter        2406..2905
                     /label=PGK promoter
                     /note="mouse phosphoglycerate kinase 1 promoter"
     primer_bind     complement(2441..2464)
                     /label=MSCV-rev
                     /note="Murine stem cell virus, reverse primer"
     primer_bind     2838..2857
                     /label=mPGK-F
                     /note="Mouse PGK promoter, forward primer"
     regulatory      2964..2973
                     /regulatory_class="other"
                     /note="vertebrate consensus sequence for strong initiation
                     of translation (Kozak, 1987)"
     CDS             2970..7073
                     /codon_start=1
                     /product="catalytically dead mutant of the Cas9
                     endonuclease from the Streptococcus pyogenes Type II
                     CRISPR/Cas system"
                     /label=dCas9
                     /note="RNA-guided DNA-binding protein that lacks
                     endonuclease activity due to the D10A mutation in the RuvC
                     catalytic domain and the H840A mutation in the HNH
                     catalytic domain"
                     /translation="MDKKYSIGLAIGTNSVGWAVITDEYKVPSKKFKVLGNTDRHSIKK
                     NLIGALLFDSGETAEATRLKRTARRRYTRRKNRICYLQEIFSNEMAKVDDSFFHRLEES
                     FLVEEDKKHERHPIFGNIVDEVAYHEKYPTIYHLRKKLVDSTDKADLRLIYLALAHMIK
                     FRGHFLIEGDLNPDNSDVDKLFIQLVQTYNQLFEENPINASGVDAKAILSARLSKSRRL
                     ENLIAQLPGEKKNGLFGNLIALSLGLTPNFKSNFDLAEDAKLQLSKDTYDDDLDNLLAQ
                     IGDQYADLFLAAKNLSDAILLSDILRVNTEITKAPLSASMIKRYDEHHQDLTLLKALVR
                     QQLPEKYKEIFFDQSKNGYAGYIDGGASQEEFYKFIKPILEKMDGTEELLVKLNREDLL
                     RKQRTFDNGSIPHQIHLGELHAILRRQEDFYPFLKDNREKIEKILTFRIPYYVGPLARG
                     NSRFAWMTRKSEETITPWNFEEVVDKGASAQSFIERMTNFDKNLPNEKVLPKHSLLYEY
                     FTVYNELTKVKYVTEGMRKPAFLSGEQKKAIVDLLFKTNRKVTVKQLKEDYFKKIECFD
                     SVEISGVEDRFNASLGTYHDLLKIIKDKDFLDNEENEDILEDIVLTLTLFEDREMIEER
                     LKTYAHLFDDKVMKQLKRRRYTGWGRLSRKLINGIRDKQSGKTILDFLKSDGFANRNFM
                     QLIHDDSLTFKEDIQKAQVSGQGDSLHEHIANLAGSPAIKKGILQTVKVVDELVKVMGR
                     HKPENIVIEMARENQTTQKGQKNSRERMKRIEEGIKELGSQILKEHPVENTQLQNEKLY
                     LYYLQNGRDMYVDQELDINRLSDYDVDAIVPQSFLKDDSIDNKVLTRSDKNRGKSDNVP
                     SEEVVKKMKNYWRQLLNAKLITQRKFDNLTKAERGGLSELDKAGFIKRQLVETRQITKH
                     VAQILDSRMNTKYDENDKLIREVKVITLKSKLVSDFRKDFQFYKVREINNYHHAHDAYL
                     NAVVGTALIKKYPKLESEFVYGDYKVYDVRKMIAKSEQEIGKATAKYFFYSNIMNFFKT
                     EITLANGEIRKRPLIETNGETGEIVWDKGRDFATVRKVLSMPQVNIVKKTEVQTGGFSK
                     ESILPKRNSDKLIARKKDWDPKKYGGFDSPTVAYSVLVVAKVEKGKSKKLKSVKELLGI
                     TIMERSSFEKNPIDFLEAKGYKEVKKDLIIKLPKYSLFELENGRKRMLASAGELQKGNE
                     LALPSKYVNFLYLASHYEKLKGSPEDNEQKQLFVEQHKHYLDEIIEQISEFSKRVILAD
                     ANLDKVLSAYNKHRDKPIREQAENIIHLFTLTNLGAPAAFKYFDTTIDRKRYTSTKEVL
                     DATLIHQSITGLYETRIDLSQLGGD"
     CDS             7077..7103
                     /codon_start=1
                     /product="HA (human influenza hemagglutinin) epitope tag"
                     /label=HA
                     /translation="YPYDVPDYA"
     CDS             7122..7142
                     /codon_start=1
                     /product="nuclear localization signal of SV40 (simian virus
                     40) large T antigen"
                     /label=SV40 NLS
                     /translation="PKKKRKV"
     CDS             7149..7169
                     /codon_start=1
                     /product="nuclear localization signal of SV40 (simian virus
                     40) large T antigen"
                     /label=SV40 NLS
                     /translation="PKKKRKV"
     CDS             7209..7904
                     /codon_start=1
                     /product="monomeric blue fluorescent protein"
                     /label=TagBFP
                     /note="mammalian codon-optimized"
                     /translation="SELIKENMHMKLYMEGTVDNHHFKCTSEGEGKPYEGTQTMRIKVV
                     EGGPLPFAFDILATSFLYGSKTFINHTQGIPDFFKQSFPEGFTWERVTTYEDGGVLTAT
                     QDTSLQDGCLIYNVKIRGVNFTSNGPVMQKKTLGWEAFTETLYPADGGLEGRNDMALKL
                     VGGSHLIANIKTTYRSKKPAKNLKMPGVYYVDYRLERIKEANNETYVEQHEVAVARYCD
                     LPSKLGHKLN"
     misc_feature    9441..10029
                     /label=WPRE
                     /note="woodchuck hepatitis virus posttranscriptional
                     regulatory element"
     primer_bind     complement(9494..9514)
                     /label=WPRE-R
                     /note="WPRE, reverse primer"
     CDS             complement(9912..9923)
                     /codon_start=1
                     /product="Factor Xa recognition and cleavage site"
                     /label=Factor Xa site
                     /translation="IEGR"
     LTR             10118..10351
                     /label=3' LTR (Delta-U3)
                     /note="self-inactivating 3' long terminal repeat (LTR) from
                     HIV-1"
     promoter        complement(10380..10398)
                     /label=SP6 promoter
                     /note="promoter for bacteriophage SP6 RNA polymerase"
     primer_bind     complement(10381..10398)
                     /label=SP6
                     /note="SP6 promoter, forward primer"
     primer_bind     complement(10656..10675)
                     /label=T7
                     /note="T7 promoter, forward primer"
     promoter        complement(10657..10675)
                     /label=T7 promoter
                     /note="promoter for bacteriophage T7 RNA polymerase"
     primer_bind     complement(10685..10702)
                     /label=M13 Forward
                     /note="In lacZ gene. Also called M13-F20 or M13 (-21)
                     Forward"
     primer_bind     complement(10685..10701)
                     /label=M13 fwd
                     /note="common sequencing primer, one of multiple similar
                     variants"
     primer_bind     complement(10694..10716)
                     /label=M13/pUC Forward
                     /note="In lacZ gene"
     rep_origin      10846..11301
                     /direction=RIGHT
                     /label=f1 ori
                     /note="f1 bacteriophage origin of replication; arrow
                     indicates direction of (+) strand synthesis"
     primer_bind     complement(10933..10952)
                     /label=F1ori-R
                     /note="F1 origin, reverse primer"
     primer_bind     11143..11164
                     /label=F1ori-F
                     /note="F1 origin, forward primer"
     promoter        11330..11434
                     /gene="bla"
                     /label=AmpR promoter
     CDS             11435..12295
                     /codon_start=1
                     /gene="bla"
                     /product="beta-lactamase"
                     /label=AmpR
                     /note="confers resistance to ampicillin, carbenicillin, and
                     related antibiotics"
                     /translation="MSIQHFRVALIPFFAAFCLPVFAHPETLVKVKDAEDQLGARVGYI
                     ELDLNSGKILESFRPEERFPMMSTFKVLLCGAVLSRIDAGQEQLGRRIHYSQNDLVEYS
                     PVTEKHLTDGMTVRELCSAAITMSDNTAANLLLTTIGGPKELTAFLHNMGDHVTRLDRW
                     EPELNEAIPNDERDTTMPVAMATTLRKLLTGELLTLASRQQLIDWMEADKVAGPLLRSA
                     LPAGWFIADKSGAGERGSRGIIAALGPDGKPSRIVVIYTTGSQATMDERNRQIAEIGAS
                     LIKHW"
     primer_bind     complement(11653..11672)
                     /label=Amp-R
                     /note="Ampicillin resistance gene, reverse primer"
     rep_origin      12466..13054
                     /direction=RIGHT
                     /label=ori
                     /note="high-copy-number ColE1/pMB1/pBR322/pUC origin of
                     replication"
     primer_bind     12955..12974
                     /label=pBR322ori-F
                     /note="pBR322 origin, forward primer"
     primer_bind     13208..13225
                     /label=L4440
                     /note="L4440 vector, forward primer"
     protein_bind    13342..13363
                     /label=CAP binding site
                     /bound_moiety="E. coli catabolite activator protein"
                     /note="CAP binding activates transcription in the presence
                     of cAMP."
     promoter        13378..13408
                     /label=lac promoter
                     /note="promoter for the E. coli lac operon"
     protein_bind    13416..13432
                     /label=lac operator
                     /bound_moiety="lac repressor encoded by lacI"
                     /note="The lac repressor binds to the lac operator to
                     inhibit transcription in E. coli. This inhibition can be
                     relieved by adding lactose or
                     isopropyl-beta-D-thiogalactopyranoside (IPTG)."
     primer_bind     13421..13443
                     /label=M13/pUC Reverse
                     /note="In lacZ gene"
     primer_bind     13440..13456
                     /label=M13 rev
                     /note="common sequencing primer, one of multiple similar
                     variants"
     primer_bind     13440..13456
                     /label=M13 Reverse
                     /note="In lacZ gene. Also called M13-rev"
     primer_bind     13475..13495
                     /label=T3
                     /note="T3 promoter, forward primer"
     promoter        13477..13495
                     /label=T3 promoter
                     /note="promoter for bacteriophage T3 RNA polymerase"
ORIGIN
        1 aagcttggcc attgcatacg ttgtatccat atcataatat gtacatttat attggctcat
       61 gtccaacatt accgccatgt tgacattgat tattgactag ttattaatag taatcaatta
      121 cggggtcatt agttcatagc ccatatatgg agttccgcgt tacataactt acggtaaatg
      181 gcccgcctgg ctgaccgccc aacgaccccc gcccattgac gtcaataatg acgtatgttc
      241 ccatagtaac gccaataggg actttccatt gacgtcaatg ggtggagtat ttacggtaaa
      301 ctgcccactt ggcagtacat caagtgtatc atatgccaag tacgccccct attgacgtca
      361 atgacggtaa atggcccgcc tggcattatg cccagtacat gaccttatgg gactttccta
      421 cttggcagta catctacgta ttagtcatcg ctattaccat ggtgatgcgg ttttggcagt
      481 acatcaatgg gcgtggatag cggtttgact cacggggatt tccaagtctc caccccattg
      541 acgtcaatgg gagtttgttt tggcaccaaa atcaacggga ctttccaaaa tgtcgtaaca
      601 actccgcccc attgacgcaa atgggcggta ggcgtgtacg gtgggaggtc tatataagca
      661 gagctcgttt agtgaaccgg ggtctctctg gttagaccag atctgagcct gggagctctc
      721 tggctaacta gggaacccac tgcttaagcc tcaataaagc ttgccttgag tgcttcaagt
      781 agtgtgtgcc cgtctgttgt gtgactctgg taactagaga tccctcagac ccttttagtc
      841 agtgtggaaa atctctagca gtggcgcccg aacagggacc tgaaagcgaa agggaaacca
      901 gagctctctc gacgcaggac tcggcttgct gaagcgcgca cggcaagagg cgaggggcgg
      961 cgactggtga gtacgccaaa aattttgact agcggaggct agaaggagag agatgggtgc
     1021 gagagcgtca gtattaagcg ggggagaatt agatcgcgat gggaaaaaat tcggttaagg
     1081 ccagggggaa agaaaaaata taaattaaaa catatagtat gggcaagcag ggagctagaa
     1141 cgattcgcag ttaatcctgg cctgttagaa acatcagaag gctgtagaca aatactggga
     1201 cagctacaac catcccttca gacaggatca gaagaactta gatcattata taatacagta
     1261 gcaaccctct attgtgtgca tcaaaggata gagataaaag acaccaagga agctttagac
     1321 aagatagagg aagagcaaaa caaaagtaag accaccgcac agcaagcggc cgctgatctt
     1381 cagacctgga ggaggagata tgagggacaa ttggagaagt gaattatata aatataaagt
     1441 agtaaaaatt gaaccattag gagtagcacc caccaaggca aagagaagag tggtgcagag
     1501 agaaaaaaga gcagtgggaa taggagcttt gttccttggg ttcttgggag cagcaggaag
     1561 cactatgggc gcagcctcaa tgacgctgac ggtacaggcc agacaattat tgtctggtat
     1621 agtgcagcag cagaacaatt tgctgagggc tattgaggcg caacagcatc tgttgcaact
     1681 cacagtctgg ggcatcaagc agctccaggc aagaatcctg gctgtggaaa gatacctaaa
     1741 ggatcaacag ctcctgggga tttggggttg ctctggaaaa ctcatttgca ccactgctgt
     1801 gccttggaat gctagttgga gtaataaatc tctggaacag attggaatca cacgacctgg
     1861 atggagtggg acagagaaat taacaattac acaagcttaa tacactcctt aattgaagaa
     1921 tcgcaaaacc agcaagaaaa gaatgaacaa gaattattgg aattagataa atgggcaagt
     1981 ttgtggaatt ggtttaacat aacaaattgg ctgtggtata taaaattatt cataatgata
     2041 gtaggaggct tggtaggttt aagaatagtt tttgctgtac tttctatagt gaatagagtt
     2101 aggcagggat attcaccatt atcgtttcag acccacctcc caaccccgag gggacccgac
     2161 aggcccgaag gaatagaaga agaaggtgga gagagagaca gagacagatc cattcgatta
     2221 gtgaacggat ctcgacggta tcggttaact tttaaaagaa aaggggggat tggggggtac
     2281 agtgcagggg aaagaatagt agacataata gcaacagaca tacaaactaa agaattacaa
     2341 aaacaaatta caaaaattca aaattttatc gatcacgaga ctagcctcga cgatggtcga
     2401 gtaccgggta ggggaggcgc ttttcccaag gcagtctgga gcatgcgctt tagcagcccc
     2461 gctgggcact tggcgctaca caagtggcct ctggcctcgc acacattcca catccaccgg
     2521 taggcgccaa ccggctccgt tctttggtgg ccccttcgcg ccaccttcta ctcctcccct
     2581 agtcaggaag ttcccccccg ccccgcagct cgcgtcgtgc aggacgtgac aaatggaagt
     2641 agcacgtctc actagtctcg tgcagatgga cagcaccgct gagcaatgga agcgggtagg
     2701 cctttggggc agcggccaat agcagctttg ctccttcgct ttctgggctc agaggctggg
     2761 aaggggtggg tccgggggcg ggctcagggg cgggctcagg ggcggggcgg gcgcccgaag
     2821 gtcctccgga ggcccggcat tctgcacgct tcaaaagcgc acgtctgccg cgctgttctc
     2881 ctcttcctca tctccgggcc tttcgacctc tagcgggatc cggcgcgtct gcaggatatc
     2941 aagcttgcgg taccgcgggc ccggccacca tggacaagaa gtacagcatc ggcctggcca
     3001 tcggcaccaa ctctgtgggc tgggccgtga tcaccgacga gtacaaggtg cccagcaaga
     3061 aattcaaggt gctgggcaac accgaccggc acagcatcaa gaagaacctg atcggcgccc
     3121 tgctgttcga cagcggagaa acagccgagg ccacccggct gaagagaacc gccagaagaa
     3181 gatacaccag acggaagaac cggatctgct atctgcaaga gatcttcagc aacgagatgg
     3241 ccaaggtgga cgacagcttc ttccacagac tggaagagtc cttcctggtg gaagaggata
     3301 agaagcacga gcggcacccc atcttcggca acatcgtgga cgaggtggcc taccacgaga
     3361 agtaccccac catctaccac ctgagaaaga aactggtgga cagcaccgac aaggccgacc
     3421 tgcggctgat ctatctggcc ctggcccaca tgatcaagtt ccggggccac ttcctgatcg
     3481 agggcgacct gaaccccgac aacagcgacg tggacaagct gttcatccag ctggtgcaga
     3541 cctacaacca gctgttcgag gaaaacccca tcaacgccag cggcgtggac gccaaggcca
     3601 tcctgtctgc cagactgagc aagagcagac ggctggaaaa tctgatcgcc cagctgcccg
     3661 gcgagaagaa gaatggcctg ttcggcaacc tgattgccct gagcctgggc ctgaccccca
     3721 acttcaagag caacttcgac ctggccgagg atgccaaact gcagctgagc aaggacacct
     3781 acgacgacga cctggacaac ctgctggccc agatcggcga ccagtacgcc gacctgtttc
     3841 tggccgccaa gaacctgtcc gacgccatcc tgctgagcga catcctgaga gtgaacaccg
     3901 agatcaccaa ggcccccctg agcgcctcta tgatcaagag atacgacgag caccaccagg
     3961 acctgaccct gctgaaagct ctcgtgcggc agcagctgcc tgagaagtac aaagagattt
     4021 tcttcgacca gagcaagaac ggctacgccg gctacatcga tggcggagcc agccaggaag
     4081 agttctacaa gttcatcaag cccatcctgg aaaagatgga cggcaccgag gaactgctcg
     4141 tgaagctgaa cagagaggac ctgctgcgga agcagcggac cttcgacaac ggcagcatcc
     4201 cccaccagat ccacctggga gagctgcacg ccattctgcg gcggcaggaa gatttttacc
     4261 cattcctgaa ggacaaccgg gaaaagatcg agaagatcct gaccttccgc atcccctact
     4321 acgtgggccc tctggccagg ggaaacagca gattcgcctg gatgaccaga aagagcgagg
     4381 aaaccatcac cccctggaac ttcgaggaag tggtggacaa gggcgccagc gcccagagct
     4441 tcatcgagcg gatgaccaac ttcgataaga acctgcccaa cgagaaggtg ctgcccaagc
     4501 acagcctgct gtacgagtac ttcaccgtgt acaacgagct gaccaaagtg aaatacgtga
     4561 ccgagggaat gagaaagccc gccttcctga gcggcgagca gaaaaaagcc atcgtggacc
     4621 tgctgttcaa gaccaaccgg aaagtgaccg tgaagcagct gaaagaggac tacttcaaga
     4681 aaatcgagtg cttcgactcc gtggaaatct ccggcgtgga agatcggttc aacgcctccc
     4741 tgggcacata ccacgatctg ctgaaaatta tcaaggacaa ggacttcctg gacaatgagg
     4801 aaaacgagga cattctggaa gatatcgtgc tgaccctgac actgtttgag gacagagaga
     4861 tgatcgagga acggctgaaa acctatgccc acctgttcga cgacaaagtg atgaagcagc
     4921 tgaagcggcg gagatacacc ggctggggca ggctgagccg gaagctgatc aacggcatcc
     4981 gggacaagca gtccggcaag acaatcctgg atttcctgaa gtccgacggc ttcgccaaca
     5041 gaaacttcat gcagctgatc cacgacgaca gcctgacctt taaagaggac atccagaaag
     5101 cccaggtgtc cggccagggc gatagcctgc acgagcacat tgccaatctg gccggcagcc
     5161 ccgccattaa gaagggcatc ctgcagacag tgaaggtggt ggacgagctc gtgaaagtga
     5221 tgggccggca caagcccgag aacatcgtga tcgaaatggc cagagagaac cagaccaccc
     5281 agaagggaca gaagaacagc cgcgagagaa tgaagcggat cgaagagggc atcaaagagc
     5341 tgggcagcca gatcctgaaa gaacaccccg tggaaaacac ccagctgcag aacgagaagc
     5401 tgtacctgta ctacctgcag aatgggcggg atatgtacgt ggaccaggaa ctggacatca
     5461 accggctgtc cgactacgat gtggacgcta tcgtgcctca gagctttctg aaggacgact
     5521 ccatcgataa caaagtgctg actcggagcg acaagaaccg gggcaagagc gacaacgtgc
     5581 cctccgaaga ggtcgtgaag aagatgaaga actactggcg ccagctgctg aatgccaagc
     5641 tgattaccca gaggaagttc gacaatctga ccaaggccga gagaggcggc ctgagcgaac
     5701 tggataaggc cggcttcatc aagagacagc tggtggaaac ccggcagatc acaaagcacg
     5761 tggcacagat cctggactcc cggatgaaca ctaagtacga cgagaacgac aaactgatcc
     5821 gggaagtgaa agtgatcacc ctgaagtcca agctggtgtc cgatttccgg aaggatttcc
     5881 agttttacaa agtgcgcgag atcaacaact accaccacgc ccacgacgcc tacctgaacg
     5941 ccgtcgtggg aaccgccctg atcaaaaagt accctaagct ggaaagcgag ttcgtgtacg
     6001 gcgactacaa ggtgtacgac gtgcggaaga tgatcgccaa gagcgagcag gaaatcggca
     6061 aggctaccgc caagtacttc ttctacagca acatcatgaa ctttttcaag accgagatta
     6121 ccctggccaa cggcgagatc cggaagcggc ctctgatcga gacaaacggc gaaacaggcg
     6181 agatcgtgtg ggataagggc cgggactttg ccaccgtgcg gaaagtgctg tctatgcccc
     6241 aagtgaatat cgtgaaaaag accgaggtgc agacaggcgg cttcagcaaa gagtctatcc
     6301 tgcccaagag gaacagcgac aagctgatcg ccagaaagaa ggactgggac cctaagaagt
     6361 acggcggctt cgacagcccc accgtggcct attctgtgct ggtggtggcc aaagtggaaa
     6421 agggcaagtc caagaaactg aagagtgtga aagagctgct ggggatcacc atcatggaaa
     6481 gaagcagctt cgagaagaat cccatcgact ttctggaagc caagggctac aaagaagtga
     6541 aaaaggacct gatcatcaag ctgcctaagt actccctgtt cgagctggaa aacggccgga
     6601 agagaatgct ggcctctgcc ggcgaactgc agaagggaaa cgaactggcc ctgccctcca
     6661 aatatgtgaa cttcctgtac ctggccagcc actatgagaa gctgaagggc tcccccgagg
     6721 ataatgagca gaaacagctg tttgtggaac agcacaaaca ctacctggac gagatcatcg
     6781 agcagatcag cgagttctcc aagagagtga tcctggccga cgctaatctg gacaaggtgc
     6841 tgagcgccta caacaagcac agagacaagc ctatcagaga gcaggccgag aatatcatcc
     6901 acctgtttac cctgaccaat ctgggagccc ctgccgcctt caagtacttt gacaccacca
     6961 tcgaccggaa gaggtacacc agcaccaaag aggtgctgga cgccaccctg atccaccaga
     7021 gcatcaccgg cctgtacgag acacggatcg acctgtctca gctgggaggc gacgcctatc
     7081 cctatgacgt gcccgattat gccagcctgg gcagcggctc ccccaagaaa aaacgcaagg
     7141 tggaagatcc taagaaaaag cggaaagtgg acggcattgg tagtgggagc aacggcagca
     7201 gcggatccag cgagctgatt aaggagaaca tgcacatgaa gctgtacatg gagggcaccg
     7261 tggacaacca tcacttcaag tgcacatccg agggcgaagg caagccctac gagggcaccc
     7321 agaccatgag aatcaaggtg gtcgagggcg gccctctccc cttcgccttc gacatcctgg
     7381 ctactagctt cctctacggc agcaagacct tcatcaacca cacccagggc atccccgact
     7441 tcttcaagca gtccttccct gagggcttca catgggagag agtcaccaca tacgaagacg
     7501 ggggcgtgct gaccgctacc caggacacca gcctccagga cggctgcctc atctacaacg
     7561 tcaagatcag aggggtgaac ttcacatcca acggccctgt gatgcagaag aaaacactcg
     7621 gctgggaggc cttcaccgag acgctgtacc ccgctgacgg cggcctggaa ggcagaaacg
     7681 acatggccct gaagctcgtg ggcgggagcc atctgatcgc aaacatcaag accacatata
     7741 gatccaagaa acccgctaag aacctcaaga tgcctggcgt ctactatgtg gactacagac
     7801 tggaaagaat caaggaggcc aacaacgaga cctacgtcga gcagcacgag gtggcagtgg
     7861 ccagatactg cgacctccct agcaaactgg ggcacaagct taatggtgga ggaggttctg
     7921 gaggcggtgg aagtggtggc ggaggtagcg tcgacctgcg gaccctggat gtgttttctg
     7981 gctgcggggg gttgtcggag ggattccacc aagcaggcat ctctgacacg ctgtgggcca
     8041 tcgagatgtg ggaccctgcg gcccaggcgt tccggctgaa caaccccggc tccacagtgt
     8101 tcacagagga ctgcaacatc ctgctgaagc tggtcatggc tggggagacc accaactccc
     8161 gcggccagcg gctgccccag aagggagacg tggagatgct gtgcggcggg ccgccctgcc
     8221 agggcttcag cggcatgaac cgcttcaatt cgcgcaccta ctccaagttc aaaaactctc
     8281 tggtggtttc cttcctcagc tactgcgact actaccggcc ccggttcttc ctcctggaga
     8341 atgtcaggaa ctttgtctcc ttcaagcgct ccatggtcct gaagctcacc ctccgctgcc
     8401 tggtccgcat gggctatcag tgcaccttcg gcgtgctgca ggccggtcag tacggcgtgg
     8461 cccagactag gaggcgggcc atcatcctgg ccgcggcccc tggagagaag ctccctctgt
     8521 tcccggagcc actgcacgtg tttgctcccc gggcctgcca gctgagcgtg gtggtggatg
     8581 acaagaagtt tgtgagcaac ataaccaggt tgagctcggg tcctttccgg accatcacgg
     8641 tgcgagacac gatgtccgac ctgccggagg tgcggaatgg agcctcggca ctggagatct
     8701 cctacaacgg ggagcctcag tcctggttcc agaggcagct ccggggcgca cagtaccagc
     8761 ccatcctcag ggaccacatc tgtaaggaca tgagtgcatt ggtggctgcc cgcatgcggc
     8821 acatcccctt ggccccaggg tcagactggc gcgatctgcc caacatcgag gtgcggctct
     8881 cagacggcac catggccagg aagctgcggt atacccacca tgacaggaag aacggccgca
     8941 gcagctctgg ggccctccgt ggggtctgct cctgcgtgga agccggcaaa gcctgcgacc
     9001 ccgcagccag gcagttcaac accctcatcc cctggtgcct gccccacacc gggaaccggc
     9061 acaaccactg ggctggcctc tatggaaggc tcgagtggga cggcttcttc agcacaaccg
     9121 tcaccaaccc cgagcccatg ggcaagcagg gccgcgtgct ccacccagag cagcaccgtg
     9181 tggtgagcgt gcgggagtgt gcccgctccc agggcttccc tgacacctac cggctcttcg
     9241 gcaacatcct ggacaagcac cggcaggtgg gcaatgccgt gccaccgccc ctggccaaag
     9301 ccattggctt ggagatcaag ctttgtatgt tggccaaagc ccgagagagt gcctcagcta
     9361 aaataaagga ggaggaagct gctaaggact agtaaatgca tggccggcct taattaaacg
     9421 cgtctcgagg gaattccgat aatcaacctc tggattacaa aatttgtgaa agattgactg
     9481 gtattcttaa ctatgttgct ccttttacgc tatgtggata cgctgcttta atgcctttgt
     9541 atcatgctat tgcttcccgt atggctttca ttttctcctc cttgtataaa tcctggttgc
     9601 tgtctcttta tgaggagttg tggcccgttg tcaggcaacg tggcgtggtg tgcactgtgt
     9661 ttgctgacgc aacccccact ggttggggca ttgccaccac ctgtcagctc ctttccggga
     9721 ctttcgcttt ccccctccct attgccacgg cggaactcat cgccgcctgc cttgcccgct
     9781 gctggacagg ggctcggctg ttgggcactg acaattccgt ggtgttgtcg gggaagctga
     9841 cgtcctttcc atggctgctc gcctgtgttg ccacctggat tctgcgcggg acgtccttct
     9901 gctacgtccc ttcggccctc aatccagcgg accttccttc ccgcggcctg ctgccggctc
     9961 tgcggcctct tccgcgtctt cgccttcgcc ctcagacgag tcggatctcc ctttgggccg
    10021 cctccccgca tcgggaattc gagctcggta cctttaagac caatgactta caaggcagct
    10081 gtagatctta gccacttttt aaaagaaaag gggggactgg aagggctaat tcactcccaa
    10141 cgaagacaag atctgctttt tgcttgtact gggtctctct ggttagacca gatctgagcc
    10201 tgggagctct ctggctaact agggaaccca ctgcttaagc ctcaataaag cttgccttga
    10261 gtgcttcaag tagtgtgtgc ccgtctgttg tgtgactctg gtaactagag atccctcaga
    10321 cccttttagt cagtgtggaa aatctctagc agcatctagc tagaattaat tccgtgtatt
    10381 ctatagtgtc acctaaatcg tatgtgtatg atacataagg ttatgtatta attgtagccg
    10441 cgttctaacg acaatatgta caagcctaat tgtgtagcat ctggcttact gaagcagacc
    10501 ctatcatctc tctcgtaaac tgccgtcaga gtcggtttgg ttggacgaac cttctgagtt
    10561 tctggtaacg ccgtcccgca cccggaaatg gtcagcgaac caatcagcag ggtcatcgct
    10621 agcctaggct tttgcgtcga gacgtaccca attcgcccta tagtgagtcg tattacgcgc
    10681 gctcactggc cgtcgtttta caacgtcgtg actgggaaaa ccctggcgtt acccaactta
    10741 atcgccttgc agcacatccc cctttcgcca gctggcgtaa tagcgaagag gcccgcaccg
    10801 atcgcccttc ccaacagttg cgcagcctga atggcgaatg gcgcgnnnnn nnnnnnnnnn
    10861 nnnnnnnnnn nnnnnnnnnn nnnnnnnnnn nnnnnnnnnn nnnnnnnnnn nnnnnnnnnn
    10921 nnnnnnnnnn nnnnnnnnnn nnnnnnnnnn nnnnnnnnnn nnnnnnnnnc nnnnnnnnnn
    10981 nnnnnnnnnn nnnnnnnnnn nnnnnnnnnn nnnnnnnnnn nnnnnnnnnn nnnnnnnnnn
    11041 nnnnnnnnnn nnnnnnnnnn nannnnnnnn nnnnnnnnnn nnnnnnnnnn nnnnnnnnnn
    11101 nnnnnnnnnn ncctttgacg ttggagtcca cgttctttaa tagtggactc ttgttccaaa
    11161 ctggaacaac actcaaccct atctcggtct attcttttga tttataaggg attttgccga
    11221 tttcggccta ttggttaaaa aatgagctga tttaacaaaa atttaacgcg aattttaaca
    11281 aaatattaac gtttacaatt tcccaggtgg cacttttcgg ggaaatgtgc gcggaacccc
    11341 tatttgttta tttttctaaa tacattcaaa tatgtatccg ctcatgagac aataaccctg
    11401 ataaatgctt caataatatt gaaaaaggaa gagtatgagt attcaacatt tccgtgtcgc
    11461 ccttattccc ttttttgcgg cattttgcct tcctgttttt gctcacccag aaacgctggt
    11521 gaaagtaaaa gatgctgaag atcagttggg tgcacgagtg ggttacatcg aactggatct
    11581 caacagcggt aagatccttg agagttttcg ccccgaagaa cgttttccaa tgatgagcac
    11641 ttttaaagtt ctgctatgtg gcgcggtatt atcccgtatt gacgccgggc aagagcaact
    11701 cggtcgccgc atacactatt ctcagaatga cttggttgag tactcaccag tcacagaaaa
    11761 gcatcttacg gatggcatga cagtaagaga attatgcagt gctgccataa ccatgagtga
    11821 taacactgcg gccaacttac ttctgacaac gatcggagga ccgaaggagc taaccgcttt
    11881 tttgcacaac atgggggatc atgtaactcg ccttgatcgt tgggaaccgg agctgaatga
    11941 agccatacca aacgacgagc gtgacaccac gatgcctgta gcaatggcaa caacgttgcg
    12001 caaactatta actggcgaac tacttactct agcttcccgg caacaattaa tagactggat
    12061 ggaggcggat aaagttgcag gaccacttct gcgctcggcc cttccggctg gctggtttat
    12121 tgctgataaa tctggagccg gtgagcgtgg gtctcgcggt atcattgcag cactggggcc
    12181 agatggtaag ccctcccgta tcgtagttat ctacacgacg gggagtcagg caactatgga
    12241 tgaacgaaat agacagatcg ctgagatagg tgcctcactg attaagcatt ggtaactgtc
    12301 agaccaagtt tactcatata tactttagat tgatttaaaa cttcattttt aatttaaaag
    12361 gatctaggtg aagatccttt ttgataatct catgaccaaa atcccttaac gtgagttttc
    12421 gttccactga gcgtcagacc ccgtagaaaa gatcaaagga tcttcttgag atcctttttt
    12481 tctgcgcgta atctgctgct tgcaaacaaa aaaaccaccg ctaccagcgg tggtttgttt
    12541 gccggatcaa gagctaccaa ctctttttcc gaaggtaact ggcttcagca gagcgcagat
    12601 accaaatact gtccttctag tgtagccgta gttaggccac cacttcaaga actctgtagc
    12661 accgcctaca tacctcgctc tgctaatcct gttaccagtg gctgctgcca gtggcgataa
    12721 gtcgtgtctt accgggttgg actcaagacg atagttaccg gataaggcgc agcggtcggg
    12781 ctgaacgggg ggttcgtgca cacagcccag cttggagcga acgacctaca ccgaactgag
    12841 atacctacag cgtgagctat gagaaagcgc cacgcttccc gaagggagaa aggcggacag
    12901 gtatccggta agcggcaggg tcggaacagg agagcgcacg agggagcttc cagggggaaa
    12961 cgcctggtat ctttatagtc ctgtcgggtt tcgccacctc tgacttgagc gtcgattttt
    13021 gtgatgctcg tcaggggggc ggagcctatg gaaaaacgcc agcaacgcgg cctttttacg
    13081 gttcctggcc ttttgctggc cttttgctca catgttcttt cctgcgttat cccctgattc
    13141 tgtggataac cgtattaccg cctttgagtg agctgatacc gctcgccgca gccgaacgac
    13201 cgagcgcagc gagtcagtga gcgaggaagc ggaagagcgc ccaatacgca aaccgcctct
    13261 ccccgcgcgt tggccgattc attaatgcag ctggcacgac aggtttcccg actggaaagc
    13321 gggcagtgag cgcaacgcaa ttaatgtgag ttagctcact cattaggcac cccaggcttt
    13381 acactttatg cttccggctc gtatgttgtg tggaattgtg agcggataac aatttcacac
    13441 aggaaacagc tatgaccatg attacgccaa gcgcgcaatt aaccctcact aaagggaaca
    13501 aaagctggag ctgc
//
