Features (pLannotate 1.2.2; 27 found; start..end, strand, type, name):
     82..461     +  enhancer       CMV enhancer: human cytomegalovirus immediate early enhancer
    462..665     +  promoter       CMV promoter: human cytomegalovirus (CMV) immediate early promoter
    680..860     +  LTR            5' LTR (truncated): truncated 5' long terminal repeat (LTR) from HIV-1
    907..1032    +  misc_feature   HIV-1 Ψ: packaging signal of human immunodeficiency virus type 1
   1016..1379    +  CDS            HIV-1 gag (fragment): gag protein from human immunodeficiency virus 1; gag
   1525..1758    +  misc_feature   RRE: The Rev response element (RRE) of HIV-1 allows for Rev-dependent mRNA export from the nucleus to the cytoplasm.
   2135..2235    +  CDS            Rev (fragment): human immunodeficiency virus 1 (HIV-1) Rev protein; rev; enhances nuclear export of unspliced and incompletely spliced viral mRNAs
   2254..2371    +  misc_feature   cPPT/CTS: central polypurine tract and central termination sequence of HIV-1
   2410..2909    +  promoter       PGK promoter: mouse phosphoglycerate kinase 1 promoter
   2974..7077    +  CDS            Cas9: Cas9 (Csn1) endonuclease from the Streptococcus pyogenes Type II CRISPR/Cas system generates RNA-guided double strand breaks in DNA
   7213..7908    +  CDS            TagBFP: TagBFP is a basic (constitutively fluorescent) blue fluorescent protein published in 2008, derived from Entacmaea quadricolor. It is reported to be a very rapidly-maturing monomer with very low acid sensitivity.
   7960..9393    +  CDS            DNMT1 (fragment): DNMT1_HUMAN - Also known as AIM, CXXC9, DNMT. Experimental evidence at protein level: Swiss-Prot protein existence level 1. Methylates CpG residues. Preferentially methylates hemimethylated DNA. Associates with DNA replication sites in S phase maintaining the methylation pattern in the newly synthesized strand, that is essential for epigenetic inheritance. Associates with chromatin during G2 and M phases to maintain DNA methylation independently of replication. It is responsible for maintaining methylation patterns established in development. DNA methylation is coordinated with methylation of
   9445..10033   +  misc_feature   WPRE: woodchuck hepatitis virus posttranscriptional regulatory element
  10052..10120   +  CDS            nef (fragment): NEF_HV1Z2 - Experimental evidence at protein level: Swiss-Prot protein existence level 1. Extracellular Nef protein targets CD4(+) T-lymphocytes for apoptosis by interacting with CXCR4 surface receptors. From Human immunodeficiency virus type 1 group M subtype D (isolate Z2/CDC-Z34) (HIV-1).
  10122..10355   +  LTR            3' LTR (ΔU3): self-inactivating 3' long terminal repeat (LTR) from HIV-1
  10384..10402   -  promoter       SP6 promoter: promoter for bacteriophage SP6 RNA polymerase
  10649..10667   -  promoter       T7 promoter: promoter for bacteriophage T7 RNA polymerase
  10675..10830   +  CDS            lacZα (fragment): LacZα fragment of β-galactosidase; lacZ fragment
  10835..11263   +  rep_origin     f1 ori (sequence partly withheld): f1 bacteriophage origin of replication; arrow indicates direction of (+) strand synthesis
  11316..11420   +  promoter       AmpR promoter: bla
  11421..12281   +  CDS            AmpR: β-lactamase; bla; confers resistance to ampicillin, carbenicillin, and related antibiotics
  12452..13040   +  rep_origin     ori: high-copy-number ColE1/pMB1/pBR322/pUC origin of replication
  13223..13315   +  CDS            lacI (fragment): lac repressor; lacI; The lac repressor binds to the lac operator to inhibit transcription in E. coli. This inhibition can be relieved by adding lactose or isopropyl-β-D-thiogalactopyranoside (IPTG).
  13328..13349   +  protein_bind   CAP binding site: CAP binding activates transcription in the presence of cAMP. E. coli catabolite activator protein
  13364..13394   +  promoter       lac promoter: promoter for the E. coli lac operon
  13398..13420   +  protein_bind   lac operator (fragment): The lac repressor binds to the lac operator to inhibit transcription in E. coli. This inhibition can be relieved by adding lactose or isopropyl-β-D-thiogalactopyranoside (IPTG). lac repressor encoded by lacI
  13463..13481   +  promoter       T3 promoter: promoter for bacteriophage T3 RNA polymerase
>Addgene plasmid #66818 | pCCL-PGK-SPdCas9-BFP-DNMT1 | addgene full sequence | sequence record 213310 | Addgene NGS Result
AAGCTTGGCCATTGCATACGTTGTATCCATATCATAATATGTACATTTATATTGGCTCATGTCCAACATT
ACCGCCATGTTGACATTGATTATTGACTAGTTATTAATAGTAATCAATTACGGGGTCATTAGTTCATAGC
CCATATATGGAGTTCCGCGTTACATAACTTACGGTAAATGGCCCGCCTGGCTGACCGCCCAACGACCCCC
GCCCATTGACGTCAATAATGACGTATGTTCCCATAGTAACGCCAATAGGGACTTTCCATTGACGTCAATG
GGTGGAGTATTTACGGTAAACTGCCCACTTGGCAGTACATCAAGTGTATCATATGCCAAGTACGCCCCCT
ATTGACGTCAATGACGGTAAATGGCCCGCCTGGCATTATGCCCAGTACATGACCTTATGGGACTTTCCTA
CTTGGCAGTACATCTACGTATTAGTCATCGCTATTACCATGGTGATGCGGTTTTGGCAGTACATCAATGG
GCGTGGATAGCGGTTTGACTCACGGGGATTTCCAAGTCTCCACCCCATTGACGTCAATGGGAGTTTGTTT
TGGCACCAAAATCAACGGGACTTTCCAAAATGTCGTAACAACTCCGCCCCATTGACGCAAATGGGCGGTA
GGCGTGTACGGTGGGAGGTCTATATAAGCAGAGCTCGTTTAGTGAACCGGGGTCTCTCTGGTTAGACCAG
ATCTGAGCCTGGGAGCTCTCTGGCTAACTAGGGAACCCACTGCTTAAGCCTCAATAAAGCTTGCCTTGAG
TGCTTCAAGTAGTGTGTGCCCGTCTGTTGTGTGACTCTGGTAACTAGAGATCCCTCAGACCCTTTTAGTC
AGTGTGGAAAATCTCTAGCAGTGGCGCCCGAACAGGGACTTGAAAGCGAAAGGGAAACCAGAGGAGCTCT
CTCGACGCAGGACTCGGCTTGCTGAAGCGCGCACGGCAAGAGGCGAGGGGCGGCGACTGGTGAGTACGCC
AAAAATTTTGACTAGCGGAGGCTAGAAGGAGAGAGATGGGTGCGAGAGCGTCAGTATTAAGCGGGGGAGA
ATTAGATCGCGATGGGAAAAAATTCGGTTAAGGCCAGGGGGAAAGAAAAAATATAAATTAAAACATATAG
TATGGGCAAGCAGGGAGCTAGAACGATTCGCAGTTAATCCTGGCCTGTTAGAAACATCAGAAGGCTGTAG
ACAAATACTGGGACAGCTACAACCATCCCTTCAGACAGGATCAGAAGAACTTAGATCATTATATAATACA
GTAGCAACCCTCTATTGTGTGCATCAAAGGATAGAGATAAAAGACACCAAGGAAGCTTTAGACAAGATAG
AGGAAGAGCAAAACAAAAGTAAGACCACCGCACAGCAAGCGGCCGCTGATCTTCAGACCTGGAGGAGGAG
ATATGAGGGACAATTGGAGAAGTGAATTATATAAATATAAAGTAGTAAAAATTGAACCATTAGGAGTAGC
ACCCACCAAGGCAAAGAGAAGAGTGGTGCAGAGAGAAAAAAGAGCAGTGGGAATAGGAGCTTTGTTCCTT
GGGTTCTTGGGAGCAGCAGGAAGCACTATGGGCGCAGCGTCAATGACGCTGACGGTACAGGCCAGACAAT
TATTGTCTGGTATAGTGCAGCAGCAGAACAATTTGCTGAGGGCTATTGAGGCGCAACAGCATCTGTTGCA
ACTCACAGTCTGGGGCATCAAGCAGCTCCAGGCAAGAATCCTGGCTGTGGAAAGATACCTAAAGGATCAA
CAGCTCCTGGGGATTTGGGGTTGCTCTGGAAAACTCATTTGCACCACTGCTGTGCCTTGGAATGCTAGTT
GGAGTAATAAATCTCTGGAACAGATTTGGAATCACACGACCTGGATGGAGTGGGACAGAGAAATTAACAA
TTACACAAGCTTAATACACTCCTTAATTGAAGAATCGCAAAACCAGCAAGAAAAGAATGAACAAGAATTA
TTGGAATTAGATAAATGGGCAAGTTTGTGGAATTGGTTTAACATAACAAATTGGCTGTGGTATATAAAAT
TATTCATAATGATAGTAGGAGGCTTGGTAGGTTTAAGAATAGTTTTTGCTGTACTTTCTATAGTGAATAG
AGTTAGGCAGGGATATTCACCATTATCGTTTCAGACCCACCTCCCAACCCCGAGGGGACCCGACAGGCCC
GAAGGAATAGAAGAAGAAGGTGGAGAGAGAGACAGAGACAGATCCATTCGATTAGTGAACGGATCTCGAC
GGTATCGGTTAACTTTTAAAAGAAAAGGGGGGATTGGGGGGTACAGTGCAGGGGAAAGAATAGTAGACAT
AATAGCAACAGACATACAAACTAAAGAATTACAAAAACAAATTACAAAAATTCAAAATTTTATCGATCAC
GAGACTAGCCTCGACGATGGTCGAGTACCGGGTAGGGGAGGCGCTTTTCCCAAGGCAGTCTGGAGCATGC
GCTTTAGCAGCCCCGCTGGGCACTTGGCGCTACACAAGTGGCCTCTGGCCTCGCACACATTCCACATCCA
CCGGTAGGCGCCAACCGGCTCCGTTCTTTGGTGGCCCCTTCGCGCCACCTTCTACTCCTCCCCTAGTCAG
GAAGTTCCCCCCCGCCCCGCAGCTCGCGTCGTGCAGGACGTGACAAATGGAAGTAGCACGTCTCACTAGT
CTCGTGCAGATGGACAGCACCGCTGAGCAATGGAAGCGGGTAGGCCTTTGGGGCAGCGGCCAATAGCAGC
TTTGCTCCTTCGCTTTCTGGGCTCAGAGGCTGGGAAGGGGTGGGTCCGGGGGCGGGCTCAGGGGCGGGCT
CAGGGGCGGGGCGGGCGCCCGAAGGTCCTCCGGAGGCCCGGCATTCTGCACGCTTCAAAAGCGCACGTCT
GCCGCGCTGTTCTCCTCTTCCTCATCTCCGGGCCTTTCGACCTCTAGCGGGATCCGGCGCGTCTGCAGGA
TATCAAGCTTGCGGTACCGCGGGCCCGGCCACCATGGACAAGAAGTACAGCATCGGCCTGGCCATCGGCA
CCAACTCTGTGGGCTGGGCCGTGATCACCGACGAGTACAAGGTGCCCAGCAAGAAATTCAAGGTGCTGGG
CAACACCGACCGGCACAGCATCAAGAAGAACCTGATCGGCGCCCTGCTGTTCGACAGCGGAGAAACAGCC
GAGGCCACCCGGCTGAAGAGAACCGCCAGAAGAAGATACACCAGACGGAAGAACCGGATCTGCTATCTGC
AAGAGATCTTCAGCAACGAGATGGCCAAGGTGGACGACAGCTTCTTCCACAGACTGGAAGAGTCCTTCCT
GGTGGAAGAGGATAAGAAGCACGAGCGGCACCCCATCTTCGGCAACATCGTGGACGAGGTGGCCTACCAC
GAGAAGTACCCCACCATCTACCACCTGAGAAAGAAACTGGTGGACAGCACCGACAAGGCCGACCTGCGGC
TGATCTATCTGGCCCTGGCCCACATGATCAAGTTCCGGGGCCACTTCCTGATCGAGGGCGACCTGAACCC
CGACAACAGCGACGTGGACAAGCTGTTCATCCAGCTGGTGCAGACCTACAACCAGCTGTTCGAGGAAAAC
CCCATCAACGCCAGCGGCGTGGACGCCAAGGCCATCCTGTCTGCCAGACTGAGCAAGAGCAGACGGCTGG
AAAATCTGATCGCCCAGCTGCCCGGCGAGAAGAAGAATGGCCTGTTCGGCAACCTGATTGCCCTGAGCCT
GGGCCTGACCCCCAACTTCAAGAGCAACTTCGACCTGGCCGAGGATGCCAAACTGCAGCTGAGCAAGGAC
ACCTACGACGACGACCTGGACAACCTGCTGGCCCAGATCGGCGACCAGTACGCCGACCTGTTTCTGGCCG
CCAAGAACCTGTCCGACGCCATCCTGCTGAGCGACATCCTGAGAGTGAACACCGAGATCACCAAGGCCCC
CCTGAGCGCCTCTATGATCAAGAGATACGACGAGCACCACCAGGACCTGACCCTGCTGAAAGCTCTCGTG
CGGCAGCAGCTGCCTGAGAAGTACAAAGAGATTTTCTTCGACCAGAGCAAGAACGGCTACGCCGGCTACA
TCGATGGCGGAGCCAGCCAGGAAGAGTTCTACAAGTTCATCAAGCCCATCCTGGAAAAGATGGACGGCAC
CGAGGAACTGCTCGTGAAGCTGAACAGAGAGGACCTGCTGCGGAAGCAGCGGACCTTCGACAACGGCAGC
ATCCCCCACCAGATCCACCTGGGAGAGCTGCACGCCATTCTGCGGCGGCAGGAAGATTTTTACCCATTCC
TGAAGGACAACCGGGAAAAGATCGAGAAGATCCTGACCTTCCGCATCCCCTACTACGTGGGCCCTCTGGC
CAGGGGAAACAGCAGATTCGCCTGGATGACCAGAAAGAGCGAGGAAACCATCACCCCCTGGAACTTCGAG
GAAGTGGTGGACAAGGGCGCCAGCGCCCAGAGCTTCATCGAGCGGATGACCAACTTCGATAAGAACCTGC
CCAACGAGAAGGTGCTGCCCAAGCACAGCCTGCTGTACGAGTACTTCACCGTGTACAACGAGCTGACCAA
AGTGAAATACGTGACCGAGGGAATGAGAAAGCCCGCCTTCCTGAGCGGCGAGCAGAAAAAAGCCATCGTG
GACCTGCTGTTCAAGACCAACCGGAAAGTGACCGTGAAGCAGCTGAAAGAGGACTACTTCAAGAAAATCG
AGTGCTTCGACTCCGTGGAAATCTCCGGCGTGGAAGATCGGTTCAACGCCTCCCTGGGCACATACCACGA
TCTGCTGAAAATTATCAAGGACAAGGACTTCCTGGACAATGAGGAAAACGAGGACATTCTGGAAGATATC
GTGCTGACCCTGACACTGTTTGAGGACAGAGAGATGATCGAGGAACGGCTGAAAACCTATGCCCACCTGT
TCGACGACAAAGTGATGAAGCAGCTGAAGCGGCGGAGATACACCGGCTGGGGCAGGCTGAGCCGGAAGCT
GATCAACGGCATCCGGGACAAGCAGTCCGGCAAGACAATCCTGGATTTCCTGAAGTCCGACGGCTTCGCC
AACAGAAACTTCATGCAGCTGATCCACGACGACAGCCTGACCTTTAAAGAGGACATCCAGAAAGCCCAGG
TGTCCGGCCAGGGCGATAGCCTGCACGAGCACATTGCCAATCTGGCCGGCAGCCCCGCCATTAAGAAGGG
CATCCTGCAGACAGTGAAGGTGGTGGACGAGCTCGTGAAAGTGATGGGCCGGCACAAGCCCGAGAACATC
GTGATCGAAATGGCCAGAGAGAACCAGACCACCCAGAAGGGACAGAAGAACAGCCGCGAGAGAATGAAGC
GGATCGAAGAGGGCATCAAAGAGCTGGGCAGCCAGATCCTGAAAGAACACCCCGTGGAAAACACCCAGCT
GCAGAACGAGAAGCTGTACCTGTACTACCTGCAGAATGGGCGGGATATGTACGTGGACCAGGAACTGGAC
ATCAACCGGCTGTCCGACTACGATGTGGACGCTATCGTGCCTCAGAGCTTTCTGAAGGACGACTCCATCG
ATAACAAAGTGCTGACTCGGAGCGACAAGAACCGGGGCAAGAGCGACAACGTGCCCTCCGAAGAGGTCGT
GAAGAAGATGAAGAACTACTGGCGCCAGCTGCTGAATGCCAAGCTGATTACCCAGAGGAAGTTCGACAAT
CTGACCAAGGCCGAGAGAGGCGGCCTGAGCGAACTGGATAAGGCCGGCTTCATCAAGAGACAGCTGGTGG
AAACCCGGCAGATCACAAAGCACGTGGCACAGATCCTGGACTCCCGGATGAACACTAAGTACGACGAGAA
CGACAAACTGATCCGGGAAGTGAAAGTGATCACCCTGAAGTCCAAGCTGGTGTCCGATTTCCGGAAGGAT
TTCCAGTTTTACAAAGTGCGCGAGATCAACAACTACCACCACGCCCACGACGCCTACCTGAACGCCGTCG
TGGGAACCGCCCTGATCAAAAAGTACCCTAAGCTGGAAAGCGAGTTCGTGTACGGCGACTACAAGGTGTA
CGACGTGCGGAAGATGATCGCCAAGAGCGAGCAGGAAATCGGCAAGGCTACCGCCAAGTACTTCTTCTAC
AGCAACATCATGAACTTTTTCAAGACCGAGATTACCCTGGCCAACGGCGAGATCCGGAAGCGGCCTCTGA
TCGAGACAAACGGCGAAACAGGCGAGATCGTGTGGGATAAGGGCCGGGACTTTGCCACCGTGCGGAAAGT
GCTGTCTATGCCCCAAGTGAATATCGTGAAAAAGACCGAGGTGCAGACAGGCGGCTTCAGCAAAGAGTCT
ATCCTGCCCAAGAGGAACAGCGACAAGCTGATCGCCAGAAAGAAGGACTGGGACCCTAAGAAGTACGGCG
GCTTCGACAGCCCCACCGTGGCCTATTCTGTGCTGGTGGTGGCCAAAGTGGAAAAGGGCAAGTCCAAGAA
ACTGAAGAGTGTGAAAGAGCTGCTGGGGATCACCATCATGGAAAGAAGCAGCTTCGAGAAGAATCCCATC
GACTTTCTGGAAGCCAAGGGCTACAAAGAAGTGAAAAAGGACCTGATCATCAAGCTGCCTAAGTACTCCC
TGTTCGAGCTGGAAAACGGCCGGAAGAGAATGCTGGCCTCTGCCGGCGAACTGCAGAAGGGAAACGAACT
GGCCCTGCCCTCCAAATATGTGAACTTCCTGTACCTGGCCAGCCACTATGAGAAGCTGAAGGGCTCCCCC
GAGGATAATGAGCAGAAACAGCTGTTTGTGGAACAGCACAAACACTACCTGGACGAGATCATCGAGCAGA
TCAGCGAGTTCTCCAAGAGAGTGATCCTGGCCGACGCTAATCTGGACAAGGTGCTGAGCGCCTACAACAA
GCACAGAGACAAGCCTATCAGAGAGCAGGCCGAGAATATCATCCACCTGTTTACCCTGACCAATCTGGGA
GCCCCTGCCGCCTTCAAGTACTTTGACACCACCATCGACCGGAAGAGGTACACCAGCACCAAAGAGGTGC
TGGACGCCACCCTGATCCACCAGAGCATCACCGGCCTGTACGAGACACGGATCGACCTGTCTCAGCTGGG
AGGCGACGCCTATCCCTATGACGTGCCCGATTATGCCAGCCTGGGCAGCGGCTCCCCCAAGAAAAAACGC
AAGGTGGAAGATCCTAAGAAAAAGCGGAAAGTGGACGGCATTGGTAGTGGGAGCAACGGCAGCAGCGGAT
CCAGCGAGCTGATTAAGGAGAACATGCACATGAAGCTGTACATGGAGGGCACCGTGGACAACCATCACTT
CAAGTGCACATCCGAGGGCGAAGGCAAGCCCTACGAGGGCACCCAGACCATGAGAATCAAGGTGGTCGAG
GGCGGCCCTCTCCCCTTCGCCTTCGACATCCTGGCTACTAGCTTCCTCTACGGCAGCAAGACCTTCATCA
ACCACACCCAGGGCATCCCCGACTTCTTCAAGCAGTCCTTCCCTGAGGGCTTCACATGGGAGAGAGTCAC
CACATACGAAGACGGGGGCGTGCTGACCGCTACCCAGGACACCAGCCTCCAGGACGGCTGCCTCATCTAC
AACGTCAAGATCAGAGGGGTGAACTTCACATCCAACGGCCCTGTGATGCAGAAGAAAACACTCGGCTGGG
AGGCCTTCACCGAGACGCTGTACCCCGCTGACGGCGGCCTGGAAGGCAGAAACGACATGGCCCTGAAGCT
CGTGGGCGGGAGCCATCTGATCGCAAACATCAAGACCACATATAGATCCAAGAAACCCGCTAAGAACCTC
AAGATGCCTGGCGTCTACTATGTGGACTACAGACTGGAAAGAATCAAGGAGGCCAACAACGAGACCTACG
TCGAGCAGCACGAGGTGGCAGTGGCCAGATACTGCGACCTCCCTAGCAAACTGGGGCACAAGCTTAATGG
TGGAGGAGGTTCTGGAGGCGGTGGAAGTGGTGGCGGAGGTAGCGTCGACCTGCGGACCCTGGATGTGTTT
TCTGGCTGCGGGGGGTTGTCGGAGGGATTCCACCAAGCAGGCATCTCTGACACGCTGTGGGCCATCGAGA
TGTGGGACCCTGCGGCCCAGGCGTTCCGGCTGAACAACCCCGGCTCCACAGTGTTCACAGAGGACTGCAA
CATCCTGCTGAAGCTGGTCATGGCTGGGGAGACCACCAACTCCCGCGGCCAGCGGCTGCCCCAGAAGGGA
GACGTGGAGATGCTGTGCGGCGGGCCGCCCTGCCAGGGCTTCAGCGGCATGAACCGCTTCAATTCGCGCA
CCTACTCCAAGTTCAAAAACTCTCTGGTGGTTTCCTTCCTCAGCTACTGCGACTACTACCGGCCCCGGTT
CTTCCTCCTGGAGAATGTCAGGAACTTTGTCTCCTTCAAGCGCTCCATGGTCCTGAAGCTCACCCTCCGC
TGCCTGGTCCGCATGGGCTATCAGTGCACCTTCGGCGTGCTGCAGGCCGGTCAGTACGGCGTGGCCCAGA
CTAGGAGGCGGGCCATCATCCTGGCCGCGGCCCCTGGAGAGAAGCTCCCTCTGTTCCCGGAGCCACTGCA
CGTGTTTGCTCCCCGGGCCTGCCAGCTGAGCGTGGTGGTGGATGACAAGAAGTTTGTGAGCAACATAACC
AGGTTGAGCTCGGGTCCTTTCCGGACCATCACGGTGCGAGACACGATGTCCGACCTGCCGGAGGTGCGGA
ATGGAGCCTCGGCACTGGAGATCTCCTACAACGGGGAGCCTCAGTCCTGGTTCCAGAGGCAGCTCCGGGG
CGCACAGTACCAGCCCATCCTCAGGGACCACATCTGTAAGGACATGAGTGCATTGGTGGCTGCCCGCATG
CGGCACATCCCCTTGGCCCCAGGGTCAGACTGGCGCGATCTGCCCAACATCGAGGTGCGGCTCTCAGACG
GCACCATGGCCAGGAAGCTGCGGTATACCCACCATGACAGGAAGAACGGCCGCAGCAGCTCTGGGGCCCT
CCGTGGGGTCTGCTCCTGCGTGGAAGCCGGCAAAGCCTGCGACCCCGCAGCCAGGCAGTTCAACACCCTC
ATCCCCTGGTGCCTGCCCCACACCGGGAACCGGCACAACCACTGGGCTGGCCTCTATGGAAGGCTCGAGT
GGGACGGCTTCTTCAGCACAACCGTCACCAACCCCGAGCCCATGGGCAAGCAGGGCCGCGTGCTCCACCC
AGAGCAGCACCGTGTGGTGAGCGTGCGGGAGTGTGCCCGCTCCCAGGGCTTCCCTGACACCTACCGGCTC
TTCGGCAACATCCTGGACAAGCACCGGCAGGTGGGCAATGCCGTGCCACCGCCCCTGGCCAAAGCCATTG
GCTTGGAGATCAAGCTTTGTATGTTGGCCAAAGCCCGAGAGAGTGCCTCAGCTAAAATAAAGGAGGAGGA
AGCTGCTAAGGACTAGTAAATGCATGGCCGGCCTTAATTAAACGCGTCTCGAGGGAATTCCGATAATCAA
CCTCTGGATTACAAAATTTGTGAAAGATTGACTGGTATTCTTAACTATGTTGCTCCTTTTACGCTATGTG
GATACGCTGCTTTAATGCCTTTGTATCATGCTATTGCTTCCCGTATGGCTTTCATTTTCTCCTCCTTGTA
TAAATCCTGGTTGCTGTCTCTTTATGAGGAGTTGTGGCCCGTTGTCAGGCAACGTGGCGTGGTGTGCACT
GTGTTTGCTGACGCAACCCCCACTGGTTGGGGCATTGCCACCACCTGTCAGCTCCTTTCCGGGACTTTCG
CTTTCCCCCTCCCTATTGCCACGGCGGAACTCATCGCCGCCTGCCTTGCCCGCTGCTGGACAGGGGCTCG
GCTGTTGGGCACTGACAATTCCGTGGTGTTGTCGGGGAAGCTGACGTCCTTTCCATGGCTGCTCGCCTGT
GTTGCCACCTGGATTCTGCGCGGGACGTCCTTCTGCTACGTCCCTTCGGCCCTCAATCCAGCGGACCTTC
CTTCCCGCGGCCTGCTGCCGGCTCTGCGGCCTCTTCCGCGTCTTCGCCTTCGCCCTCAGACGAGTCGGAT
CTCCCTTTGGGCCGCCTCCCCGCATCGGGAATTCGAGCTCGGTACCTTTAAGACCAATGACTTACAAGGC
AGCTGTAGATCTTAGCCACTTTTTAAAAGAAAAGGGGGGACTGGAAGGGCTAATTCACTCCCAACGAAGA
CAAGATCTGCTTTTTGCTTGTACTGGGTCTCTCTGGTTAGACCAGATCTGAGCCTGGGAGCTCTCTGGCT
AACTAGGGAACCCACTGCTTAAGCCTCAATAAAGCTTGCCTTGAGTGCTTCAAGTAGTGTGTGCCCGTCT
GTTGTGTGACTCTGGTAACTAGAGATCCCTCAGACCCTTTTAGTCAGTGTGGAAAATCTCTAGCAGCATC
TAGCTAGAATTAATTCCGTGTATTCTATAGTGTCACCTAAATCGTATGTGTATGATACATAAGGTTATGT
ATTAATTGTAGCCGCGTTCTAACGACAATATGTACAAGCCTAATTGTGTAGCATCTGGCTTACTGAAGCA
GACCCTATCATCTCTCTCGTAAACTGCCGTCAGAGTCGGTTTGGTTGGACGAACCTTCTGAGTTTCTGGT
AACGCCGTCCCGCACCCGGAAATGGTCAGCGAACCAATCAGCAGGGTCATCGCTAGCCTAGGGACGTACC
CAATTCGCCCTATAGTGAGTCGTATTACGCGCGCTCACTGGCCGTCGTTTTACAACGTCGTGACTGGGAA
AACCCTGGCGTTACCCAACTTAATCGCCTTGCAGCACATCCCCCTTTCGCCAGCTGGCGTAATAGCGAAG
AGGCCCGCACCGATCGCCCTTCCCAACAGTTGCGCAGCCTGAATGGCGAATGGG
[124 nt withheld, positions 10835-10958]
C
[91 nt withheld, positions 10960-11050]
A
[49 nt withheld, positions 11052-11100]
CCTTTGACGTTGGAGTCCACGTTCTTTAATAGTGGACTCTTGTTCCAAACTGGAACAACACTCAACCCTA
TCTCGGTCTATTCTTTTGATTTATAAGGGATTTTGCCGATTTCGGCCTATTGGTTAAAAAATGAGCTGAT
TTAACAAAAATTTAACGCGAATTTTAACAAAATATTAACGCTTACAATTTAGGTGGCACTTTTCGGGGAA
ATGTGCGCGGAACCCCTATTTGTTTATTTTTCTAAATACATTCAAATATGTATCCGCTCATGAGACAATA
ACCCTGATAAATGCTTCAATAATATTGAAAAAGGAAGAGTATGAGTATTCAACATTTCCGTGTCGCCCTT
ATTCCCTTTTTTGCGGCATTTTGCCTTCCTGTTTTTGCTCACCCAGAAACGCTGGTGAAAGTAAAAGATG
CTGAAGATCAGTTGGGTGCACGAGTGGGTTACATCGAACTGGATCTCAACAGCGGTAAGATCCTTGAGAG
TTTTCGCCCCGAAGAACGTTTTCCAATGATGAGCACTTTTAAAGTTCTGCTATGTGGCGCGGTATTATCC
CGTATTGACGCCGGGCAAGAGCAACTCGGTCGCCGCATACACTATTCTCAGAATGACTTGGTTGAGTACT
CACCAGTCACAGAAAAGCATCTTACGGATGGCATGACAGTAAGAGAATTATGCAGTGCTGCCATAACCAT
GAGTGATAACACTGCGGCCAACTTACTTCTGACAACGATCGGAGGACCGAAGGAGCTAACCGCTTTTTTG
CACAACATGGGGGATCATGTAACTCGCCTTGATCGTTGGGAACCGGAGCTGAATGAAGCCATACCAAACG
ACGAGCGTGACACCACGATGCCTGTAGCAATGGCAACAACGTTGCGCAAACTATTAACTGGCGAACTACT
TACTCTAGCTTCCCGGCAACAATTAATAGACTGGATGGAGGCGGATAAAGTTGCAGGACCACTTCTGCGC
TCGGCCCTTCCGGCTGGCTGGTTTATTGCTGATAAATCTGGAGCCGGTGAGCGTGGGTCTCGCGGTATCA
TTGCAGCACTGGGGCCAGATGGTAAGCCCTCCCGTATCGTAGTTATCTACACGACGGGGAGTCAGGCAAC
TATGGATGAACGAAATAGACAGATCGCTGAGATAGGTGCCTCACTGATTAAGCATTGGTAACTGTCAGAC
CAAGTTTACTCATATATACTTTAGATTGATTTAAAACTTCATTTTTAATTTAAAAGGATCTAGGTGAAGA
TCCTTTTTGATAATCTCATGACCAAAATCCCTTAACGTGAGTTTTCGTTCCACTGAGCGTCAGACCCCGT
AGAAAAGATCAAAGGATCTTCTTGAGATCCTTTTTTTCTGCGCGTAATCTGCTGCTTGCAAACAAAAAAA
CCACCGCTACCAGCGGTGGTTTGTTTGCCGGATCAAGAGCTACCAACTCTTTTTCCGAAGGTAACTGGCT
TCAGCAGAGCGCAGATACCAAATACTGTTCTTCTAGTGTAGCCGTAGTTAGGCCACCACTTCAAGAACTC
TGTAGCACCGCCTACATACCTCGCTCTGCTAATCCTGTTACCAGTGGCTGCTGCCAGTGGCGATAAGTCG
TGTCTTACCGGGTTGGACTCAAGACGATAGTTACCGGATAAGGCGCAGCGGTCGGGCTGAACGGGGGGTT
CGTGCACACAGCCCAGCTTGGAGCGAACGACCTACACCGAACTGAGATACCTACAGCGTGAGCTATGAGA
AAGCGCCACGCTTCCCGAAGGGAGAAAGGCGGACAGGTATCCGGTAAGCGGCAGGGTCGGAACAGGAGAG
CGCACGAGGGAGCTTCCAGGGGGAAACGCCTGGTATCTTTATAGTCCTGTCGGGTTTCGCCACCTCTGAC
TTGAGCGTCGATTTTTGTGATGCTCGTCAGGGGGGCGGAGCCTATGGAAAAACGCCAGCAACGCGGCCTT
TTTACGGTTCCTGGCCTTTTGCTGGCCTTTTGCTCACATGTTCTTTCCTGCGTTATCCCCTGATTCTGTG
GATAACCGTATTACCGCCTTTGAGTGAGCTGATACCGCTCGCCGCAGCCGAACGACCGAGCGCAGCGAGT
CAGTGAGCGAGGAAGCGGAAGAGCGCCCAATACGCAAACCGCCTCTCCCCGCGCGTTGGCCGATTCATTA
ATGCAGCTGGCACGACAGGTTTCCCGACTGGAAAGCGGGCAGTGAGCGCAACGCAATTAATGTGAGTTAG
CTCACTCATTAGGCACCCCAGGCTTTACACTTTATGCTTCCGGCTCGTATGTTGTGTGGAATTGTGAGCG
GATAACAATTTCACACAGGAAACAGCTATGACCATGATTACGCCAAGCGCGCAATTAACCCTCACTAAAG
GGAACAAAAGCTGGAGCTGC
